Addgene plasmid #152417: pGBW-m4134140
Purpose: Mammalian expression plasmid for SARS-CoV-2 RNA-dependent RNA polymerase
Depositing lab: Ginkgo Bioworks & Benjie Chen. Depositing organization: Ginkgo Bioworks.
Backbone
  Vector backbone: pTwist_CMV_Puro_6
  Backbone size w/o insert (bp): 6080
  Vector type: Mammalian Expression
  Selectable markers: Puromycin
Growth in bacteria
  Bacterial resistance: Ampicillin, 100 μg/mL
  Growth temperature: 37°C
  Growth strain: DH5alpha
  Copy number: High Copy
Gene/Insert
  Gene/Insert name: SARS-CoV-2 RNA-dependent RNA polymerase
  Species: Severe acute respiratory syndrome coronavirus 2
  Insert size (bp): 2789
  Mutation: wt
  Entrez Gene: ORF1ab (a.k.a. GU280_gp01)
  Promoter: CMV
  Tag / fusion protein: Cleavable TEV;6xHis-003 (C terminal on backbone)
  Cloning method: Unknown
Resource information
  A portion of this plasmid was derived from a plasmid made by: GinkgoBioworks
Depositor comments: NCBI reference sequence: YP_009725307.1
How to cite: pGBW-m4134140 was a gift from Ginkgo Bioworks & Benjie Chen (Addgene plasmid # 152417 ; http://n2t.net/addgene:152417 ; RRID:Addgene_152417)
