[The description below was written by a language model from this plasmid's Addgene catalogue record and pLannotate feature annotations shown in this document.]
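Description:
pGBW-m4134140 is a mammalian expression plasmid carrying the wild-type SARS-CoV-2 RNA-dependent RNA polymerase, the portion of the ORF1ab replicase polyprotein commonly called nsp12, in the pTwist_CMV_Puro_6 backbone. The full depositor sequence is about 8.9 kb, consistent with a roughly 6.1 kb backbone plus a 2.8 kb insert. In bacteria it replicates from a high-copy ColE1/pUC-type origin and is selected with ampicillin through a complete β-lactamase gene. A short additional bla fragment near the origin appears to be a backbone remnant.

The polymerase coding sequence is driven by the human cytomegalovirus immediate-early enhancer and promoter. In the circular map it spans the sequence origin, and the annotation tool identifies it as a fragment of the SARS-CoV-2 replicase polyprotein. The functional text attached to that hit describes the 2'-O-methyltransferase and is generic to the polyprotein entry rather than specific to this insert. The reading frame continues into a backbone-encoded C-terminal tag, recorded as a TEV protease cleavage site followed by 6xHis, which allows metal-affinity purification and subsequent tag removal. Only the His tag is annotated in the feature table. An SV40 polyadenylation signal terminates the transcript.

A separate cassette uses the human ubiquitin C promoter to express puromycin N-acetyltransferase, followed by a synthetic poly(A) signal, for selection of transfected mammalian cells. β-globin insulator elements, T7 and rrnG terminators and an upstream synthetic poly(A) signal flank the units, presumably to limit read-through and interference between them. The construct is suited to transient or stable expression of tagged viral polymerase in mammalian cells for purification, biochemical or interaction studies.
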