Features (pLannotate 1.2.2; 20 found; start..end, strand, type, name):
   2819..2836    +  CDS            6xHis: 6xHis affinity tag
   2889..3010    -  polyA_signal   SV40 poly(A) signal: SV40 polyadenylation signal
   3033..3102    -  CDS            large T antigen (fragment): large T antigen from SV40 (simian virus 40)
   3125..3171    +  terminator     T7 terminator: transcription terminator for bacteriophage T7 RNA polymerase
   3201..3337    +  terminator     rrnG terminator: transcription terminator from the E. coli ribosomal RNA rrnG operon (Albrechtsen et al., 1991)
   3382..3453    +  misc_feature   3' β-globin insulator: insulator downstream of the human β-globin locus (Farrell et al., 2002)
   3679..4267    -  rep_origin     ori: high-copy-number ColE1/pMB1/pBR322/pUC origin of replication
   4439..4503    -  CDS            bla(M) (fragment): β-lactamase lacking the signal sequence; bla(M); allows cytosolic expression of β-lactamase
   4767..5976    +  promoter       UbC promoter: human ubiquitin C promoter
   5980..6577    +  CDS            PuroR (fragment): puromycin N-acetyltransferase; pac from Streptomyces; confers resistance to puromycin
   6606..6654    +  polyA_signal   poly(A) signal: synthetic polyadenylation signal
   6920..7780    +  CDS            AmpR: β-lactamase; bla; confers resistance to ampicillin, carbenicillin, and related antibiotics
   7793..7929    +  terminator     rrnG terminator: transcription terminator from the E. coli ribosomal RNA rrnG operon (Albrechtsen et al., 1991)
   8074..8145    +  misc_feature   5' β-globin insulator: insulator upstream of the human β-globin locus (Farrell et al., 2002)
   8150..8196    -  terminator     T7 terminator: transcription terminator for bacteriophage T7 RNA polymerase
   8214..8262    -  polyA_signal   poly(A) signal: synthetic polyadenylation signal
   8343..8646    +  enhancer       CMV enhancer: human cytomegalovirus immediate early enhancer
   8719..8736    -  promoter       CMV promoter (fragment): human cytomegalovirus (CMV) immediate early promoter
   8799..8850    +  promoter       CMVd2 promoter: truncated human cytomegalovirus (CMV) immediate early promoter that yields moderately reduced expression relative to the full-length promoter
   8820..2800    +  CDS            rep (fragment) (across the origin): R1AB_SARS2 - Experimental evidence at protein level: Swiss-Prot protein existence level 1. [2'-O-methyltransferase]: Methyltransferase that mediates mRNA cap 2'-O-ribose methylation to the 5'-cap structure of viral mRNAs. N7-methyl guanosine cap is a prerequisite for binding of nsp16. Therefore plays an essential role in viral mRNAs cap methylation which is essential to evade immune system. From Severe acute respiratory syndrome coronavirus 2 (2019-nCoV) (SARS-CoV-2).
>Addgene plasmid #152417 | pGBW-m4134140 | depositor full sequence | sequence record 295429 | Full Sequence
CACCATGGCTGATGCACAATCGTTTTTAAACCGGGTTTGCGGTGTAAGTGCAGCCCGTCTTACACCGTGC
GGCACAGGCACTAGTACTGATGTCGTATACAGGGCTTTTGACATCTACAATGATAAAGTAGCTGGTTTTG
CTAAATTCCTAAAAACTAATTGTTGTCGCTTCCAAGAAAAGGACGAAGATGACAATTTAATTGATTCTTA
CTTTGTAGTTAAGAGACACACTTTCTCTAACTACCAACATGAAGAAACAATTTATAATTTACTTAAGGAT
TGTCCAGCTGTTGCTAAACATGACTTCTTTAAGTTTAGAATAGACGGTGACATGGTACCACATATATCAC
GTCAACGTCTTACTAAATACACAATGGCAGACCTCGTCTATGCTTTAAGGCATTTTGATGAAGGTAATTG
TGACACATTAAAAGAAATACTTGTCACATACAATTGTTGTGATGATGATTATTTCAATAAAAAGGACTGG
TATGATTTTGTAGAAAACCCAGATATATTACGCGTATACGCCAACTTAGGTGAACGTGTACGCCAAGCTT
TGTTAAAAACAGTACAATTCTGTGATGCCATGCGAAATGCTGGTATTGTTGGTGTACTGACATTAGATAA
TCAAGATCTCAATGGTAACTGGTATGATTTCGGTGATTTCATACAAACCACGCCAGGTAGTGGAGTTCCT
GTTGTAGATTCTTATTATTCATTGTTAATGCCTATATTAACCTTGACCAGGGCTTTAACTGCAGAGTCAC
ATGTTGACACTGACTTAACAAAGCCTTACATTAAGTGGGATTTGTTAAAATATGACTTCACGGAAGAGAG
GTTAAAACTCTTTGACCGTTATTTTAAATATTGGGATCAGACATACCACCCAAATTGTGTTAACTGTTTG
GATGACAGATGCATTCTGCATTGTGCAAACTTTAATGTTTTATTCTCTACAGTGTTCCCACCTACAAGTT
TTGGACCACTAGTGAGAAAAATATTTGTTGATGGTGTTCCATTTGTAGTTTCAACTGGATACCACTTCAG
AGAGCTAGGTGTTGTACATAATCAGGATGTAAACTTACATAGCTCTAGACTTAGTTTTAAGGAATTACTT
GTGTATGCTGCTGACCCTGCTATGCACGCTGCTTCTGGTAATCTATTACTAGATAAACGCACTACGTGCT
TTTCAGTAGCTGCACTTACTAACAATGTTGCTTTTCAAACTGTCAAACCCGGTAATTTTAACAAAGACTT
CTATGACTTTGCTGTGTCTAAGGGTTTCTTTAAGGAAGGAAGTTCTGTTGAATTAAAACACTTCTTCTTT
GCTCAGGATGGTAATGCTGCTATCAGCGATTATGACTACTATCGTTATAATCTACCAACAATGTGTGATA
TCAGACAACTACTATTTGTAGTTGAAGTTGTTGATAAGTACTTTGATTGTTACGATGGTGGCTGTATTAA
TGCTAACCAAGTCATCGTCAACAACCTAGACAAATCAGCTGGTTTTCCATTTAATAAATGGGGTAAGGCT
AGACTTTATTATGATTCAATGAGTTATGAGGATCAAGATGCACTTTTCGCATATACAAAACGTAATGTCA
TCCCTACTATAACTCAAATGAATCTTAAGTATGCCATTAGTGCAAAGAATAGAGCTCGCACCGTAGCTGG
TGTCTCTATCTGTAGTACTATGACCAATAGACAGTTTCATCAAAAATTATTGAAATCAATAGCCGCCACT
AGAGGAGCTACTGTAGTAATTGGAACAAGCAAATTCTATGGTGGTTGGCACAACATGTTAAAAACTGTTT
ATAGTGATGTAGAAAACCCTCACCTTATGGGTTGGGATTATCCTAAATGTGATAGAGCCATGCCTAACAT
GCTTAGAATTATGGCCTCACTTGTTCTTGCTCGCAAACATACAACGTGTTGTAGCTTGTCACACCGTTTC
TATAGATTAGCTAATGAGTGTGCTCAAGTATTGAGTGAAATGGTCATGTGTGGCGGTTCACTATATGTTA
AACCAGGTGGAACCTCATCAGGAGATGCCACAACTGCTTATGCTAATAGTGTTTTTAACATTTGTCAAGC
TGTCACGGCCAATGTTAATGCACTTTTATCTACTGATGGTAACAAAATTGCCGATAAGTATGTCCGCAAT
TTACAACACAGACTTTATGAGTGTCTCTATAGAAATAGAGATGTTGACACAGACTTTGTGAATGAGTTTT
ACGCATATTTGCGTAAACATTTCTCAATGATGATACTCTCTGACGATGCTGTTGTGTGTTTCAATAGCAC
TTATGCATCTCAAGGTCTAGTGGCTAGCATAAAGAACTTTAAGTCAGTTCTTTATTATCAAAACAATGTT
TTTATGTCTGAAGCAAAATGTTGGACTGAGACTGACCTTACTAAAGGACCTCATGAATTTTGCTCTCAAC
ATACAATGCTAGTTAAACAGGGTGATGATTATGTGTACCTTCCTTACCCAGATCCATCAAGAATCCTAGG
GGCCGGCTGTTTTGTAGATGATATCGTAAAAACAGATGGTACACTTATGATTGAACGGTTCGTGTCTTTA
GCTATAGATGCTTACCCACTTACTAAACATCCTAATCAGGAGTATGCTGATGTCTTTCATTTGTACTTAC
AATACATAAGAAAGCTACATGATGAGTTAACAGGACACATGTTAGACATGTATTCTGTTATGCTTACTAA
TGATAACACTTCAAGGTATTGGGAACCTGAGTTTTATGAGGCTATGTACACACCGCATACAGTCTTAGAA
AACCTTTACTTTCAGTCGCACCATCACCATCACCATTAAGCTAGCTTGACTGACTGAGATACAGCGTACC
TTCAGCTCACAGACATGATAAGATACATTGATGAGTTTGGACAAACCACAACTAGAATGCAGTGAAAAAA
ATGCTTTATTTGTGAAATTTGTGATGCTATTGCTTTATTTGTAACCATTATAAGCTGCAATAAACAAGTT
AACAACAACAATTGCATTCATTTTATGTTTCAGGTTCAGGGGGAGGTGTGGGAGGTTTTTTAAAGCAAGT
AAAACCTCTACAAATGTGGTATTGGCCCATCTCTATCGGTATCGTAGCATAACCCCTTGGGGCCTCTAAA
CGGGTCTTGAGGGGTTTTTTGTGCCCCTCGGGCCGGATTGCTATCTACCGGCATTGGCGCAGAAAAAAAT
GCCTGATGCGACGCTGCGCGTCTTATACTCCCACATATGCCAGATTCAGCAACGGATACGGCTTCCCCAA
CTTGCCCACTTCCATACGTGTCCTCCTTACCAGAAATTTATCCTTAAGGTCGTCAGCTATCCTGCAGGCG
ATCTCTCGATTTCGATCAAGACATTCCTTTAATGGTCTTTTCTGGACACCACTAGGGGTCAGAAGTAGTT
CATCAAACTTTCTTCCCTCCCTAATCTCATTGGTTACCTTGGGCTATCGAAACTTAATTAACCAGTCAAG
TCAGCTACTTGGCGAGATCGACTTGTCTGGGTTTCGACTACGCTCAGAATTGCGTCAGTCAAGTTCGATC
TGGTCCTTGCTATTGCACCCGTTCTCCGATTACGAGTTTCATTTAAATCATGTGAGCAAAAGGCCAGCAA
AAGGCCAGGAACCGTAAAAAGGCCGCGTTGCTGGCGTTTTTCCATAGGCTCCGCCCCCCTGACGAGCATC
ACAAAAATCGACGCTCAAGTCAGAGGTGGCGAAACCCGACAGGACTATAAAGATACCAGGCGTTTCCCCC
TGGAAGCTCCCTCGTGCGCTCTCCTGTTCCGACCCTGCCGCTTACCGGATACCTGTCCGCCTTTCTCCCT
TCGGGAAGCGTGGCGCTTTCTCATAGCTCACGCTGTAGGTATCTCAGTTCGGTGTAGGTCGTTCGCTCCA
AGCTGGGCTGTGTGCACGAACCCCCCGTTCAGCCCGACCGCTGCGCCTTATCCGGTAACTATCGTCTTGA
GTCCAACCCGGTAAGACACGACTTATCGCCACTGGCAGCAGCCACTGGTAACAGGATTAGCAGAGCGAGG
TATGTAGGCGGTGCTACAGAGTTCTTGAAGTGGTGGCCTAACTACGGCTACACTAGAAGAACAGTATTTG
GTATCTGCGCTCTGCTGAAGCCAGTTACCTTCGGAAAAAGAGTTGGTAGCTCTTGATCCGGCAAACAAAC
CACCGCTGGTAGCGGTGGTTTTTTTGTTTGCAAGCAGCAGATTACGCGCAGAAAAAAAGGATCTCAAGAA
GATCCTTTGATCTTTTCTACGGGGTCTGACGCTCAGTGGAACGAAAACTCACGTTAAGGGATTTTGGTCA
TGAGATTATCAAAAAGGATCTTCACCTAGATCCTTTTAAATTAAAAATGAAGTTTTAAATCAATCTAAAG
TATATATGAGTAAACTTGGTCTGACAGTTACCAATGCTTAATCAGTGAGGCACCTATCTCAGCGATCTGT
CTATTTCGTTCATCCATAGTTGCATTTAAATTTCCGAACTCTCCAAGGCCCTCGTCGGAAAATCTTCAAA
CCTTTCGTCCGATCCATCTTGCAGGCTACCTCTCGAACGAACTATCGCAAGTCTCTTGGCCGGCCTTGCG
CCTTGGCTATTGCTTGGCAGCGCCTATCGCCAGGTATTACTCCAATCCCGAATATCCGAGATCGGGATCA
CCCGAGAGAAGTTCAACCTACATCCTCAATCCCGATCTATCCGAGATCCGAGGAATATCGAAATCGGGGC
GCGCCTGGCCTCCGCGCCGGGTTTTGGCGCCTCCCGCGGGCGCCCCCCTCGTCACGGCGAGCGCTGCCAC
GTCAGACGAAGGGCGCAGGAGCGTCCTGATCCTTCCGCCCGGACGCTCAGGACAGCGGCCCGCTGCTCAT
AAGACTCGGCCTTAGAACCCCAGTATCAGCAGAAGGACATTTTAGGACGGGACTTGGGTGACTCTAGGGC
ACTGGTTTTCTTTCCAGAGAGCGGAACAGGCGAGGAAAAGTAGTCCCTTCTCGGCGATTCTGCGGAGGGA
TCTCCGTGGGGCGGTGAACGCCGATGATTATATAAGGACGCGCCGGGTGTGGCACAGCTAGTTCCGTCGC
AGCCGGGATTTGGGTCGCGGTTCTTGTTTGTGGATCGCTGTGATCGTCACTTGGTGAGTAGCGGGCTGCT
GGGCTGGCCGGGGCTTTCGTGGCCGCCGGGCCGCTCGGTGGGACGGAAGCGTGTGGAGAGACCGCCAAGG
GCTGTAGTCTGGGTCCGCGAGCAAGGTTGCCCTGAACTGGGGGTTGGGGGGAGCGCAGCAAAATGGCGGC
TGTTCCCGAGTCTTGAATGGAAGACGCTTGTGAGGCGGGCTGTGAGGTCGTTGAAACAAGGTGGGGGGCA
TGGTGGGCGGCAAGAACCCAAGGTCTTGAGCCCTTCGCTAATGCGGGAAAGCTCTTATTCGGGTGAGATG
GGCTGGGCACCATCTGGGGACCCTGACGTGAAGTTTGTCACTGACTGGAGAACTCGGTTTGTCGTCTGTT
GCGGGGGCGGCAGTTATGGCGGTGCCGTTGGGCAGTGCACCCGTACCTTTGGGAGCGCGCGCCCTCGTCG
TGTCGTGACGTCACCCGTTCTGTTGGCTTATAATGCAGGGTGGGGCCACCTGCCGGTAGGTGTGCGGTAG
GCTTTTCTCCGTCGCAGGACGCAGGGTTCGGGCCTAGGGTAGGCTCTCCTGAATCGACAGGCGCCGGACC
TCTGGTGAGGGGAGGGATAAGTGAGGCGTCAGTTTCTTTGGTCGGTTTTATGTACCTATCTTCTTAAGTA
GCTGAAGCTCCGGTTTTGAACTATGCGCTCGGGGTTGGCGAGTGTGTTTTGTGAAGTTTTTTAGGCACCT
TTTGAAATGTAATCATTTGGGTCAATATGTAATTTTCAGTGTTAGACTTGTAAATTGTCCGCTAAATTCT
GGCCGTTTTTGGCTTTTTTGTTAGACAACATGACCGAGTACAAGCCCACGGTGCGCCTCGCCACCCGCGA
CGACGTCCCCAGGGCCGTACGCACCCTCGCCGCCGCGTTCGCCGACTACCCCGCCACGCGCCACACCGTC
GATCCGGACCGCCACATCGAGCGGGTCACCGAGCTGCAAGAACTCTTCCTCACGCGCGTCGGGCTCGACA
TCGGCAAGGTGTGGGTCGCGGACGACGGCGCCGCGGTGGCGGTCTGGACCACGCCGGAGAGCGTCGAAGC
GGGGGCGGTGTTCGCCGAGATCGGCCCGCGCATGGCCGAGTTGAGCGGTTCCCGGCTGGCCGCGCAGCAA
CAGATGGAGGGCCTCCTGGCGCCGCACCGGCCCAAGGAGCCCGCGTGGTTCCTGGCCACCGTCGGCGTCT
CGCCCGACCACCAGGGCAAGGGTCTGGGCAGCGCCGTCGTGCTCCCCGGAGTGGAGGCCGCCGAGCGCGC
CGGGGTGCCCGCCTTCCTGGAGACCTCCGCGCCCCGCAACCTCCCCTTCTACGAGCGGCTCGGCTTCACC
GTCACCGCCGACGTCGAGGTGCCCGAAGGACCGCGCACCTGGTGCATGACCCGCAAGCCCGGTGCCTAGG
CTAGTATGTAAGCCTAGTCTTAGATAATAAAATCGCTATCCATCGAAGATGGATGTGTGTTGGTTTTTTG
TGTGTGTAACGCTAGGCGCGCCTGGTGTACCGAGAACGATCCTCTCAGTGCGAGTCTCGACGATCCATAT
CGTTGCTTGGCAGTCAGCCAGTCGGAATCCAGCTTGGGACCCAGGAAGTCCAATCGTCAGATATTGTACT
CAAGCCTGGTCACGGCAGCGTACCGATCTGTTTAAACCTAGATATTGATAGTCTGATCGGTCAACGTATA
ATCGAGTCCTAGCTTTTGCAAACATCTATCAAGAGACAGGATCAGCAGGAGGCTTTCGCATGAGTATTCA
ACATTTCCGTGTCGCCCTTATTCCCTTTTTTGCGGCATTTTGCCTTCCTGTTTTTGCTCACCCAGAAACG
CTGGTGAAAGTAAAAGATGCTGAAGATCAGTTGGGTGCGCGAGTGGGTTACATCGAACTGGATCTCAACA
GCGGTAAGATCCTTGAGAGTTTTCGCCCCGAAGAACGCTTTCCAATGATGAGCACTTTTAAAGTTCTGCT
ATGTGGCGCGGTATTATCCCGTATTGACGCCGGGCAAGAGCAACTCGGTCGCCGCATACACTATTCTCAG
AATGACTTGGTTGAGTATTCACCAGTCACAGAAAAGCATCTTACGGATGGCATGACAGTAAGAGAATTAT
GCAGTGCTGCCATAACCATGAGTGATAACACTGCGGCCAACTTACTTCTGACAACGATTGGAGGACCGAA
GGAGCTAACCGCTTTTTTGCACAACATGGGGGATCATGTAACTCGCCTTGATCGTTGGGAACCGGAGCTG
AATGAAGCCATACCAAACGACGAGCGTGACACCACGATGCCTGTAGCAATGGCAACAACCTTGCGTAAAC
TATTAACTGGCGAACTACTTACTCTAGCTTCCCGGCAACAGTTGATAGACTGGATGGAGGCGGATAAAGT
TGCAGGACCACTTCTGCGCTCGGCCCTTCCGGCTGGCTGGTTTATTGCTGATAAATCTGGAGCCGGTGAG
CGTGGGTCTCGCGGTATCATTGCAGCACTGGGGCCAGATGGTAAGCCCTCCCGTATCGTAGTTATCTACA
CGACGGGGAGTCAGGCAACTATGGATGAACGAAATAGACAGATCGCTGAGATAGGTGCCTCACTGATTAA
GCATTGGTAACCGATTCTAGGTGCATTGGCGCAGAAAAAAATGCCTGATGCGACGCTGCGCGTCTTATAC
TCCCACATATGCCAGATTCAGCAACGGATACGGCTTCCCCAACTTGCCCACTTCCATACGTGTCCTCCTT
ACCAGAAATTTATCCTTAAGATCGTTTAAACTCGACTCTGGCTCTATCGAATCTCCGTCGTTTCGAGCTT
ACGCGAACAGCCGTGGCGCTCATTTGCTCGTCGGGCATCGAATCTCGTCAGCTATCGTCAGCTTACCTTT
TTGGCAGCGATCGCGGCTCCCGACATCTTGGACCATTAGCTCCACAGGTATCTTCTTCCCTCTAGTGGTC
ATAACAGCAGCTTCAGCTACCTCTCAATTCAAAAAACCCCTCAAGACCCGTTTAGAGGCCCCAAGGGGTT
ATGCTATCAATCGTTGCGTTACACACACAAAAAACCAACACACATCCATCTTCGATGGATAGCGATTTTA
TTATCTAACTGCTGATCGAGTGTAGCCAGATCTAGTAATCAATTACGGGGTCATTAGTTCATAGCCCATA
TATGGAGTTCCGCGTTACATAACTTACGGTAAATGGCCCGCCTGGCTGACCGCCCAACGACCCCCGCCCA
TTGACGTCAATAATGACGTATGTTCCCATAGTAACGCCAATAGGGACTTTCCATTGACGTCAATGGGTGG
AGTATTTACGGTAAACTGCCCACTTGGCAGTACATCAAGTGTATCATATGCCAAGTACGCCCCCTATTGA
CGTCAATGACGGTAAATGGCCCGCCTGGCATTATGCCCAGTACATGACCTTATGGGACTTTCCTACTTGG
CAGTACATCTACGTATTAGTCATCGCTATTACCATGCTGATGCGGTTTTGGCAGTACATCAATGGGCGTG
GATAGCGGTTTGACTCACGGGGATTTCCAAGTCTCCACCCCATTGACGTCAATGGGAGTTTGTTTTGGCA
CCAAAATCAACGGGACTTTCCAAAATGTCGTAACAACTCCGCCCCATTGACGCAAATGGGCGGTAGGCGT
GTACGGTGGGAGGTCTATATAAGCAGAGCTGGTTTAGTGAACCGTCAGATCAGATCTTTGTCGATCCTAC
CATCCACTCGACACACCCGCCAGCGGCCGC
